Addgene plasmid #245252: pWJ 1781 URA
Purpose: (Empty Backbone) Protein expression in yeast
Depositing lab: Neel Shah. Depositing organization: Columbia University. Publication: Deep mutational scanning of the multi-domain phosphatase SHP2 reveals mechanisms of regulation and pathogenicity. Jiang Z, van Vlimmeren AE, Karandur D, Semmelman A, Shah NH. Nat Commun. 2025 Jul 1;16(1):5464. doi: 10.1038/s41467-025-60641-4. PubMed 40595497.
Backbone
  Vector backbone: pWJ 1781
  Vector type: Yeast Expression
Growth in bacteria
  Bacterial resistance: Ampicillin, 100 μg/mL
  Growth temperature: 37°C
  Growth strain: DH5alpha
  Copy number: High Copy
Gene/Insert
  Gene/Insert name: None
Terms and licenses: Academic/Nonprofit Terms; Industry Terms: Not Available to Industry
How to cite: pWJ 1781 URA was a gift from Neel Shah (Addgene plasmid # 245252 ; http://n2t.net/addgene:245252 ; RRID:Addgene_245252)
