[The description below was written by a language model from this plasmid's Addgene catalogue record and pLannotate feature annotations shown in this document.]
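Description:
pWJ 1781 URA is an empty yeast expression backbone of about 6.1 kb, built as an E. coli–Saccharomyces cerevisiae shuttle vector on a pRS/pBluescript-like framework. In bacteria it replicates from a high-copy ColE1/pUC-type origin and is selected with ampicillin through the β-lactamase gene and its native promoter. An f1 origin is also present, which in principle allows single-stranded DNA production. In yeast it is maintained through a CEN6/ARS element, which gives stable, low-copy, centromeric inheritance. Selection relies on the URA3 marker under its own promoter, which complements uracil auxotrophy and can be counterselected with 5-fluoroorotic acid.

The expression cassette consists of the divergent GAL1,10 promoter, regulated by Gal4 and therefore inducible by galactose, followed a short distance downstream by the ADH1 terminator. A small fragment annotated as the ADH1 coding sequence sits just before the terminator and is most likely carried along with it. No insert is recorded, so a gene of interest would be cloned between promoter and terminator, although the exact cloning sites are not described in the record. Remnants of the pBluescript architecture flank the cassette, including T3 and T7 promoters, a partial multiple cloning site, lac promoter/operator elements and a lacZα fragment. Short fragments of TcR, rop, bom and lacI appear to be non-functional vestiges of earlier cloning steps.

The stated purpose is protein expression in yeast. The vector is associated with a deep mutational scanning study of the phosphatase SHP2, though the record does not say how the backbone was used in that work.
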