Features (pLannotate 1.2.2; 23 found; start..end, strand, type, name):
    138..325     +  terminator     ADH1 terminator: S. cerevisiae ADH1; transcription terminator for the S. cerevisiae alcohol dehydrogenase 1 (ADH1) gene
    325..420     +  CDS            TcR (fragment): tetracycline efflux protein; tet; confers resistance to tetracycline
    449..467     -  promoter       T7 promoter: promoter for bacteriophage T7 RNA polymerase
    475..630     +  CDS            lacZα (fragment): LacZα fragment of β-galactosidase; lacZ fragment
    634..1062    +  rep_origin     f1 ori (sequence partly withheld): f1 bacteriophage origin of replication; arrow indicates direction of (+) strand synthesis
   1090..1142    -  misc_feature   bom (fragment): basis of mobility region from pBR322
   1149..1364    +  promoter       URA3 promoter: S. cerevisiae URA3
   1365..2168    +  CDS            URA3: orotidine-5'-phosphate decarboxylase, required for uracil biosynthesis; S. cerevisiae URA3; yeast auxotrophic marker, counterselectable with 5-fluoroorotic acid (5-FOA)
   2247..2298    +  misc_feature   bom (fragment): basis of mobility region from pBR322
   2299..2348    -  misc_feature   bom (fragment): basis of mobility region from pBR322
   2450..2485    -  CDS            rop (fragment): Rop protein, which maintains plasmids at low copy number; rop
   2554..3057    -  misc_feature   CEN/ARS: S. cerevisiae CEN6 centromere fused to an autonomously replicating sequence
   3094..3198    +  promoter       AmpR promoter: bla
   3199..4059    +  CDS            AmpR: β-lactamase; bla; confers resistance to ampicillin, carbenicillin, and related antibiotics
   4230..4818    +  rep_origin     ori: high-copy-number ColE1/pMB1/pBR322/pUC origin of replication
   5001..5093    +  CDS            lacI (fragment): lac repressor; lacI; The lac repressor binds to the lac operator to inhibit transcription in E. coli. This inhibition can be relieved by adding lactose or isopropyl-β-D-thiogalactopyranoside (IPTG).
   5106..5127    +  protein_bind   CAP binding site: CAP binding activates transcription in the presence of cAMP. E. coli catabolite activator protein
   5142..5172    +  promoter       lac promoter: promoter for the E. coli lac operon
   5180..5196    +  protein_bind   lac operator: The lac repressor binds to the lac operator to inhibit transcription in E. coli. This inhibition can be relieved by adding lactose or isopropyl-β-D-thiogalactopyranoside (IPTG). lac repressor encoded by lacI
   5241..5259    +  promoter       T3 promoter: promoter for bacteriophage T3 RNA polymerase
   5272..5294    +  misc_feature   MCS (fragment): pBluescript multiple cloning site
   5343..6007    +  promoter       GAL1,10 promoter: GAL1 and GAL10 genes of S. cerevisiae; divergent inducible promoter, regulated by Gal4
   6061..134     +  CDS            ADH1 (fragment) (across the origin): ADH1_YEAST - Also known as ADC1. Experimental evidence at protein level: Swiss-Prot protein existence level 1. This isozyme preferentially catalyzes the conversion of primary unbranched alcohols to their corresponding aldehydes. Also shows activity toward secondary alcohols. From Saccharomyces cerevisiae (strain ATCC 204508 / S288c) (Baker's yeast).
>Addgene plasmid #245252 | pWJ 1781 URA | addgene full sequence | sequence record 487425 | Addgene NGS Result
AAGCTTTGGACTTCTTCGCCAGAGGTTTGGTCAAGTCTCCAATCAAGGTTGTCGGCTTGTCTACCTTGCC
AGAAATTTACGAAAAGATGGAAAAGGGTCAAATCGTTGGTAGATACGTTGTTGACACTTCTAAATAAGCG
AATTTCTTATGATTTATGATTTTTATTATTAAATAAGTTATAAAAAAAATAAGTGTATACAAATTTTAAA
GTGACTCTTAGGTTTTAAAACGAAAATTCTTATTCTTGAGTAACTCTTTCCTGTAGGTCAGGTTGCTTTC
TCAGGTATAGCATGAGGTCGCTCTTATTGACCACACCTCTACCGGCATGCACCATTCCTTGCGGCGGCGG
TGCTCAACGGCCTCAACCTACTACTGGGCTGCTTCCTAATGCAGGAGTCGCATAAGGGAGAGCGTCGACC
TCGAGGGGGGGCCCGGTACCCAATTCGCCCTATAGTGAGTCGTATTACGCGCGCTCACTGGCCGTCGTTT
TACAACGTCGTGACTGGGAAAACCCTGGCGTTACCCAACTTAATCGCCTTGCAGCACATCCCCCTTTCGC
CAGCTGGCGTAATAGCGAAGAGGCCCGCACCGATCGCCCTTCCCAACAGTTGCGCAGCCTGAATGGCGAA
TGG
[124 nt withheld, positions 634-757]
C
[91 nt withheld, positions 759-849]
A
[49 nt withheld, positions 851-899]
CCTTTGACGTTGGAGTCCACGTTCTTT
[37 nt withheld, positions 927-963]
ACCCTATCTCGGTCTATTCTTTTGATTTATAAGGGATTTTGCCGATTTCGGCCTATTGGTTAAAAAATGA
GCTGATTTAACAAAAATTTAACGCGAATTTTAACAAAATATTAACGCTTACAATTTCCTGATGCGGTATT
TTCTCCTTACGCATCTGTGCGGTATTTCACACCGCATATCGACGGTTCAATTCATCATTTTTTTTTTATT
CTTTTTTTTGATTTCGGTTTCCTTGAAATTTTTTTGATTCGGTAATCTCCGAACAGAAGGAAGAACGAAG
GAAGGAGCACAGACTTAGATTGGTATATATACGCATATGTAGTGTTGAAGAAACATGAAATTGCCCAGTA
TTCTTAACCCAACTGCACAGAACAAAAACCTGCAGGAAACGAAGATAAATCATGTCGAAAGCTACATATA
AGGAACGTGCTGCTACTCATCCTAGTCCTGTTGCTGCCAAGCTATTTAATATCATGCACGAAAAGCAAAC
AAACTTGTGTGCTTCATTGGATGTTCGTACCACCAAGGAATTACTGGAGTTAGTTGAAGCATTAGGTCCC
AAAATTTGTTTACTAAAAACACATGTGGATATCTTGACTGATTTTTCCATGGAGGGCACAGTTAAGCCGC
TAAAGGCATTATCCGCCAAGTACAATTTTTTACTCTTCGAAGACAGAAAATTTGCTGACATTGGTAATAC
AGTCAAATTGCAGTACTCTGCGGGTGTATACAGAATAGCAGAATGGGCAGACATTACGAATGCACACGGT
GTGGTGGGCCCAGGTATTGTTAGCGGTTTGAAGCAGGCGGCAGAAGAAGTAACAAAGGAACCTAGAGGCC
TTTTGATGTTAGCAGAATTGTCATGCAAGGGCTCCCTATCTACTGGAGAATATACTAAGGGTACTGTTGA
CATTGCGAAGAGCGACAAAGATTTTGTTATCGGCTTTATTGCTCAAAGAGACATGGGTGGAAGAGATGAA
GGTTACGATTGGTTGATTATGACACCCGGTGTGGGTTTAGATGACAAGGGAGACGCATTGGGTCAACAGT
ATAGAACCGTGGATGATGTGGTCTCTACAGGATCTGACATTATTATTGTTGGAAGAGGACTATTTGCAAA
GGGAAGGGATGCTAAGGTAGAGGGTGAACGTTACAGAAAAGCAGGCTGGGAAGCATATTTGAGAAGATGC
GGCCAGCAAAACTAAAAAACTGTATTATAAGTAAATGCATGTATACTAAACTCACAAATTAGAGCTTCAA
TTTAATTATATCAGTTATTACCCTATGCGGTGTGAAATACCGCACAGATGCGTAAGGAGAAAATACCGCA
TCAGGTATGGTGCACTCTCAGTACAATCTGCTCTGATGCCGCATAGTTAAGCCAGCCCCGACACCCGCCA
ACACCCGCTGACGCGCCCTGACGGGCTTGTCTGCTCCCGGCATCCGCTTACAGACAAGCTGTGACCGTCT
CCGGGAGCTGCATGTGTCAGAGGTTTTCACCGTCATCACCGAAACGCGCGAGACGAAAGGGCCTCGTGAT
ACGCCTATTTTTATAGGTTAATGTCATGATAATAATGGTTTCTTAGGACGGATCGCTTGCCTGTAACTTA
CACGCGCCTCGTATCTTTTAATGATGGAATAATTTGGGAATTTACTCTGTGTTTATTTATTTTTATGTTT
TGTATTTGGATTTTAGAAAGTAAATAAAGAAGGTAGAAGAGTTACGGAATGAAGAAAAAAAAATAAACAA
AGGTTTAAAAAATTTCAACAAAAAGCGTACTTTACATATATATTTATTAGACAAGAAAAGCAGATTAAAT
AGATATACATTCGATTAACGATAAGTAAAATGTAAAATCACAGGATTTTCGTGTGTGGTCTTCTACACAG
ACAAGATGAAACAATTCGGCATTAATACCTGAGAGCAGGAAGAGCAAGATAAAAGGTAGTATTTGTTGGC
GATCCCCCTAGAGTCTTTTACATCTTCGGAAAACAAAAACTATTTTTTCTTTAATTTCTTTTTTTACTTT
CTATTTTTAATTTATATATTTATATTAAAAAATTTAAATTATAATTATTTTTATAGCACGTGATGAAAAG
GACCCAGGTGGCACTTTTCGGGGAAATGTGCGCGGAACCCCTATTTGTTTATTTTTCTAAATACATTCAA
ATATGTATCCGCTCATGAGACAATAACCCTGATAAATGCTTCAATAATATTGAAAAAGGAAGAGTATGAG
TATTCAACATTTCCGTGTCGCCCTTATTCCCTTTTTTGCGGCATTTTGCCTTCCTGTTTTTGCTCACCCA
GAAACGCTGGTGAAAGTAAAAGATGCTGAAGATCAGTTGGGTGCACGAGTGGGTTACATCGAACTGGATC
TCAACAGCGGTAAGATCCTTGAGAGTTTTCGCCCCGAAGAACGTTTTCCAATGATGAGCACTTTTAAAGT
TCTGCTATGTGGCGCGGTATTATCCCGTATTGACGCCGGGCAAGAGCAACTCGGTCGCCGCATACACTAT
TCTCAGAATGACTTGGTTGAGTACTCACCAGTCACAGAAAAGCATCTTACGGATGGCATGACAGTAAGAG
AATTATGCAGTGCTGCCATAACCATGAGTGATAACACTGCGGCCAACTTACTTCTGACAACGATCGGAGG
ACCGAAGGAGCTAACCGCTTTTTTGCACAACATGGGGGATCATGTAACTCGCCTTGATCGTTGGGAACCG
GAGCTGAATGAAGCCATACCAAACGACGAGCGTGACACCACGATGCCTGTAGCAATGGCAACAACGTTGC
GCAAACTATTAACTGGCGAACTACTTACTCTAGCTTCCCGGCAACAATTAATAGACTGGATGGAGGCGGA
TAAAGTTGCAGGACCACTTCTGCGCTCGGCCCTTCCGGCTGGCTGGTTTATTGCTGATAAATCTGGAGCC
GGTGAGCGTGGGTCTCGCGGTATCATTGCAGCACTGGGGCCAGATGGTAAGCCCTCCCGTATCGTAGTTA
TCTACACGACGGGGAGTCAGGCAACTATGGATGAACGAAATAGACAGATCGCTGAGATAGGTGCCTCACT
GATTAAGCATTGGTAACTGTCAGACCAAGTTTACTCATATATACTTTAGATTGATTTAAAACTTCATTTT
TAATTTAAAAGGATCTAGGTGAAGATCCTTTTTGATAATCTCATGACCAAAATCCCTTAACGTGAGTTTT
CGTTCCACTGAGCGTCAGACCCCGTAGAAAAGATCAAAGGATCTTCTTGAGATCCTTTTTTTCTGCGCGT
AATCTGCTGCTTGCAAACAAAAAAACCACCGCTACCAGCGGTGGTTTGTTTGCCGGATCAAGAGCTACCA
ACTCTTTTTCCGAAGGTAACTGGCTTCAGCAGAGCGCAGATACCAAATACTGTTCTTCTAGTGTAGCCGT
AGTTAGGCCACCACTTCAAGAACTCTGTAGCACCGCCTACATACCTCGCTCTGCTAATCCTGTTACCAGT
GGCTGCTGCCAGTGGCGATAAGTCGTGTCTTACCGGGTTGGACTCAAGACGATAGTTACCGGATAAGGCG
CAGCGGTCGGGCTGAACGGGGGGTTCGTGCACACAGCCCAGCTTGGAGCGAACGACCTACACCGAACTGA
GATACCTACAGCGTGAGCTATGAGAAAGCGCCACGCTTCCCGAAGGGAGAAAGGCGGACAGGTATCCGGT
AAGCGGCAGGGTCGGAACAGGAGAGCGCACGAGGGAGCTTCCAGGGGGAAACGCCTGGTATCTTTATAGT
CCTGTCGGGTTTCGCCACCTCTGACTTGAGCGTCGATTTTTGTGATGCTCGTCAGGGGGGCGGAGCCTAT
GGAAAAACGCCAGCAACGCGGCCTTTTTACGGTTCCTGGCCTTTTGCTGGCCTTTTGCTCACATGTTCTT
TCCTGCGTTATCCCCTGATTCTGTGGATAACCGTATTACCGCCTTTGAGTGAGCTGATACCGCTCGCCGC
AGCCGAACGACCGAGCGCAGCGAGTCAGTGAGCGAGGAAGCGGAAGAGCGCCCAATACGCAAACCGCCTC
TCCCCGCGCGTTGGCCGATTCATTAATGCAGCTGGCACGACAGGTTTCCCGACTGGAAAGCGGGCAGTGA
GCGCAACGCAATTAATGTGAGTTAGCTCACTCATTAGGCACCCCAGGCTTTACACTTTATGCTTCCGGCT
CGTATGTTGTGTGGAATTGTGAGCGGATAACAATTTCACACAGGAAACAGCTATGACCATGATTACGCCA
AGCGCGCAATTAACCCTCACTAAAGGGAACAAAAGCTGGAGCTCCACCGCGGTGGCGGCCGGCCGCTCTC
GCGACACGAGGCCCTTTCGTCTTCAAGAATTCCTTGAATTTTCAAAAATTCTTACTTTTTTTTTGGATGG
ACGCAAAGAAGTTTAATAATCATATTACATGGCATTACCACCATATACATATCCATATACATATCCATAT
CTAATCTTACTTATATGTTGTGGAAATGTAAAGAGCCCCATTATCTTAGCCTAAAAAAACCTTCTCTTTG
GAACTTTCAGTAATACGCTTAACTGCTCATTGCTATATTGAAGTACGGATTAGAAGCCGCCGAGCGGGTG
ACAGCCCTCCGAAGGAAGACTCTCCTCCGTGCGTCCTCGTCTTCACCGGTCGCGTTCCTGAAACGCAGAT
GTGCCTCGCGCCGCACTGCTCCGAACAATAAAGATTCTACAATACTAGCTTTTATGGTTATGAAGAGGAA
AAATTGGCAGTAACCTGGCCCCACAAACCTTCAAATGAACGAATCAAATTAACAACCATAGGATGATAAT
GCGATTAGTTTTTTAGCCTTATTTCTGGGGTAATTAATCAGCGAAGCGATGATTTTTGATCTATTAACAG
ATATATAAATGCAAAAACTGCATAACCACTTTAACTAATACTTTCAACATTTTCGGTTTGTATTACTTCT
TATTCAAATGTAATAAAAGTATCAACAAAAAATTGTTAATATACCTCTATACTTTAACGTCAAGGAGAAA
AAACCCCGGATCCGGAATTCCAGCTGACCACCGTTAACCATGGCAATTCCCGGGGATC
